Addgene plasmid #142365: TFORF0225
Purpose: Lentiviral vector for overexpressing transcription factor ORFs with unique 24-bp barcodes. Barcodes facilitate identification of transcription factors in pooled screens.
Depositing lab: Feng Zhang. Depositing organization: Broad Institute. Publication: A transcription factor atlas of directed differentiation. Joung J, Ma S, Tay T, Geiger-Schuller KR, Kirchgatterer PC, Verdine VK, Guo B, Arias-Garcia MA, Allen WE, Singh A, Kuksenko O, Abudayyeh OO, Gootenberg JS, Fu Z, Macrae RK, Buenrostro JD, Regev A, Zhang F. Cell. 2023 Jan 5;186(1):209-229.e26. doi: 10.1016/j.cell.2022.11.026. PubMed 36608654.
Backbone
  Vector backbone: pLX_TRC317
  Backbone manufacturer: Broad Institute Genetic Perturbation Platform
  Backbone size w/o insert (bp): 8264
  Vector type: Mammalian Expression, Lentiviral
  Selectable markers: Puromycin
Growth in bacteria
  Bacterial resistance: Ampicillin, 100 μg/mL
  Growth temperature: 37°C
  Growth strain: NEB Stable
  Copy number: High Copy
Gene/Insert
  Gene/Insert name: ZNF593
  Species: H. sapiens (human)
  Insert size (bp): 572
  Entrez Gene: ZNF593 (a.k.a. ZT86)
  Promoter: EF1a
  Cloning method: Unknown
  Sequencing primers: 5′ GGGTGGAGACTGAAGTTAGGCCAG; 3′ CACATAGCGTAAAAGGAGCAACATAG
Terms and licenses: Academic/Nonprofit Terms; Industry Terms: Not Available to Industry
Depositor comments: XM_017001398,ENST00000270812 . The transcription factor ORF portion of this plasmid was synthesized by Genewiz. Please test multiple small colonies in case of plasmid recombination. To make this collection available in a timely manner, a portion of this collection was not fully sequenced by Addgene. If an Addgene verified full plasmid sequence is not available, please contact us prior to placing an order to request the full sequence.
How to cite: TFORF0225 was a gift from Feng Zhang (Addgene plasmid # 142365 ; http://n2t.net/addgene:142365 ; RRID:Addgene_142365)
