[The description below was written by a language model from this plasmid's Addgene catalogue record and pLannotate feature annotations shown in this document.]
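Description:
TFORF0225 is a lentiviral mammalian expression plasmid built on the pLX_TRC317 backbone and carrying the human zinc finger protein ZNF593 (also known as ZT86) as its open reading frame. It belongs to a barcoded transcription factor ORF collection in which each clone carries a unique 24-bp barcode, so that the overexpressed factor can be identified by sequencing in pooled screens. In bacteria it is maintained through a high-copy ColE1/pUC-type origin with ampicillin resistance (AmpR). An f1 origin and remnants of a lac/T7/T3 cloning region are also present in the backbone. The depositor warns that the plasmid can recombine.

The viral portion has a third-generation, self-inactivating layout. An RSV promoter drives a truncated HIV-1 5' LTR, followed by the Ψ packaging signal with a gag fragment, the RRE for Rev-dependent export of the genomic RNA, a cPPT/CTS element, and a ΔU3 3' LTR backed by an SV40 polyadenylation signal. Two expression units sit between the LTRs. An SV40 early promoter/origin region lies upstream of the puromycin N-acetyltransferase gene, which allows selection of transduced cells. Downstream, the strong constitutive EF-1α promoter drives the synthesized ZNF593 ORF, and a WPRE enhances transcript stability and expression. The automated annotation splits ZNF593 into two matching fragments, which may mean the cloned isoform differs from the reference protein. It does not label the barcode, so the barcode's exact position is not stated in the record. The short U6 promoter and small t antigen fragments are probably residual backbone sequence. The construct is intended for producing lentivirus to overexpress ZNF593, individually or within pooled transcription factor screens such as directed differentiation studies.
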