Features (pLannotate 1.2.2; 32 found; start..end, strand, type, name):
      5..231     +  promoter       RSV promoter: Rous sarcoma virus enhancer/promoter
    232..412     +  LTR            5' LTR (truncated): truncated 5' long terminal repeat (LTR) from HIV-1
    459..584     +  misc_feature   HIV-1 Ψ: packaging signal of human immunodeficiency virus type 1
    568..931     +  CDS            HIV-1 gag (fragment): gag protein from human immunodeficiency virus 1; gag
   1077..1310    +  misc_feature   RRE: The Rev response element (RRE) of HIV-1 allows for Rev-dependent mRNA export from the nucleus to the cytoplasm.
   1687..1713    +  CDS            Rev (fragment): human immunodeficiency virus 1 (HIV-1) Rev protein; rev; enhances nuclear export of unspliced and incompletely spliced viral mRNAs
   1720..1743    +  promoter       SV40 promoter (fragment): SV40 early promoter
   1744..1815    +  promoter       SV40 promoter (fragment): SV40 enhancer and early promoter
   1839..1974    +  rep_origin     SV40 ori: SV40 origin of replication
   2020..2616    +  CDS            PuroR (fragment): puromycin N-acetyltransferase; pac from Streptomyces; confers resistance to puromycin
   2665..2782    +  misc_feature   cPPT/CTS: central polypurine tract and central termination sequence of HIV-1
   2847..2913    +  CDS            small t antigen (fragment): SV40 (simian virus 40) small t antigen
   2920..4098    +  promoter       EF-1α promoter: strong constitutive promoter for human elongation factor EF-1α
   4115..4378    +  CDS            ZNF593 (fragment): ZN593_HUMAN - Also known as ZT86. Experimental evidence at protein level: Swiss-Prot protein existence level 1. Negatively modulates the DNA binding activity of Oct-2 and therefore its transcriptional regulatory activity. Could act either by binding to DNA octamer or by interacting with Oct-2. May also be a modulator of other octamer-binding proteins. From Homo sapiens (Human).
   4470..4583    +  CDS            ZNF593 (fragment): ZN593_HUMAN - Also known as ZT86. Experimental evidence at protein level: Swiss-Prot protein existence level 1. Negatively modulates the DNA binding activity of Oct-2 and therefore its transcriptional regulatory activity. Could act either by binding to DNA octamer or by interacting with Oct-2. May also be a modulator of other octamer-binding proteins. From Homo sapiens (Human).
   4598..4651    +  promoter       U6 promoter (fragment): RNA polymerase III promoter for human U6 snRNA
   4693..5281    +  misc_feature   WPRE: woodchuck hepatitis virus posttranscriptional regulatory element
   5332..5351    +  misc_feature   cPPT/CTS (fragment): central polypurine tract and central termination sequence of HIV-1
   5353..5586    +  LTR            3' LTR (ΔU3): self-inactivating 3' long terminal repeat (LTR) from HIV-1
   5664..5785    +  polyA_signal   SV40 poly(A) signal: SV40 polyadenylation signal
   5825..5960    +  rep_origin     SV40 ori: SV40 origin of replication
   5981..5999    -  promoter       T7 promoter: promoter for bacteriophage T7 RNA polymerase
   6007..6162    +  CDS            lacZα (fragment): LacZα fragment of β-galactosidase; lacZ fragment
   6167..6595    +  rep_origin     f1 ori (sequence partly withheld): f1 bacteriophage origin of replication; arrow indicates direction of (+) strand synthesis
   6648..6752    +  promoter       AmpR promoter: bla
   6753..7613    +  CDS            AmpR: β-lactamase; bla; confers resistance to ampicillin, carbenicillin, and related antibiotics
   7784..8372    +  rep_origin     ori: high-copy-number ColE1/pMB1/pBR322/pUC origin of replication
   8555..8647    +  CDS            lacI (fragment): lac repressor; lacI; The lac repressor binds to the lac operator to inhibit transcription in E. coli. This inhibition can be relieved by adding lactose or isopropyl-β-D-thiogalactopyranoside (IPTG).
   8660..8681    +  protein_bind   CAP binding site: CAP binding activates transcription in the presence of cAMP. E. coli catabolite activator protein
   8696..8726    +  promoter       lac promoter: promoter for the E. coli lac operon
   8734..8750    +  protein_bind   lac operator: The lac repressor binds to the lac operator to inhibit transcription in E. coli. This inhibition can be relieved by adding lactose or isopropyl-β-D-thiogalactopyranoside (IPTG). lac repressor encoded by lacI
   8795..8813    +  promoter       T3 promoter: promoter for bacteriophage T3 RNA polymerase
>Addgene plasmid #142365 | TFORF0225 | addgene full sequence | sequence record 397183 | Addgene NGS Result
TTAATGTAGTCTTATGCAATACTCTTGTAGTCTTGCAACATGGTAACGATGAGTTAGCAACATGCCTTAC
AAGGAGAGAAAAAGCACCGTGCATGCCGATTGGTGGAAGTAAGGTGGTACGATCGTGCCTTATTAGGAAG
GCAACAGACGGGTCTGACATGGATTGGACGAACCACTGAATTGCCGCATTGCAGAGATATTGTATTTAAG
TGCCTAGCTCGATACATAAACGGGTCTCTCTGGTTAGACCAGATCTGAGCCTGGGAGCTCTCTGGCTAAC
TAGGGAACCCACTGCTTAAGCCTCAATAAAGCTTGCCTTGAGTGCTTCAAGTAGTGTGTGCCCGTCTGTT
GTGTGACTCTGGTAACTAGAGATCCCTCAGACCCTTTTAGTCAGTGTGGAAAATCTCTAGCAGTGGCGCC
CGAACAGGGACTTGAAAGCGAAAGGGAAACCAGAGGAGCTCTCTCGACGCAGGACTCGGCTTGCTGAAGC
GCGCACGGCAAGAGGCGAGGGGCGGCGACTGGTGAGTACGCCAAAAATTTTGACTAGCGGAGGCTAGAAG
GAGAGAGATGGGTGCGAGAGCGTCAGTATTAAGCGGGGGAGAATTAGATCGCGATGGGAAAAAATTCGGT
TAAGGCCAGGGGGAAAGAAAAAATATAAATTAAAACATATAGTATGGGCAAGCAGGGAGCTAGAACGATT
CGCAGTTAATCCTGGCCTGTTAGAAACATCAGAAGGCTGTAGACAAATACTGGGACAGCTACAACCATCC
CTTCAGACAGGATCAGAAGAACTTAGATCATTATATAATACAGTAGCAACCCTCTATTGTGTGCATCAAA
GGATAGAGATAAAAGACACCAAGGAAGCTTTAGACAAGATAGAGGAAGAGCAAAACAAAAGTAAGACCAC
CGCACAGCAAGCGGCCGCTGATCTTCAGACCTGGAGGAGGAGATATGAGGGACAATTGGAGAAGTGAATT
ATATAAATATAAAGTAGTAAAAATTGAACCATTAGGAGTAGCACCCACCAAGGCAAAGAGAAGAGTGGTG
CAGAGAGAAAAAAGAGCAGTGGGAATAGGAGCTTTGTTCCTTGGGTTCTTGGGAGCAGCAGGAAGCACTA
TGGGCGCAGCGTCAATGACGCTGACGGTACAGGCCAGACAATTATTGTCTGGTATAGTGCAGCAGCAGAA
CAATTTGCTGAGGGCTATTGAGGCGCAACAGCATCTGTTGCAACTCACAGTCTGGGGCATCAAGCAGCTC
CAGGCAAGAATCCTGGCTGTGGAAAGATACCTAAAGGATCAACAGCTCCTGGGGATTTGGGGTTGCTCTG
GAAAACTCATTTGCACCACTGCTGTGCCTTGGAATGCTAGTTGGAGTAATAAATCTCTGGAACAGATTTG
GAATCACACGACCTGGATGGAGTGGGACAGAGAAATTAACAATTACACAAGCTTAATACACTCCTTAATT
GAAGAATCGCAAAACCAGCAAGAAAAGAATGAACAAGAATTATTGGAATTAGATAAATGGGCAAGTTTGT
GGAATTGGTTTAACATAACAAATTGGCTGTGGTATATAAAATTATTCATAATGATAGTAGGAGGCTTGGT
AGGTTTAAGAATAGTTTTTGCTGTACTTTCTATAGTGAATAGAGTTAGGCAGGGATATTCACCATTATCG
TTTCAGACCCACCTCCCAACCCCGAGGGGACCCATGCATTGCATCTCAATTAGTCAGCAACCAGGTGTGG
AAAGTCCCCAGGCTCCCCAGCAGGCAGAAGTATGCAAAGCATGCGTCTCAATTAGTCAGCAACCATAGTC
CCGCCCCTAACTCCGCCCATCCCGCCCCTAACTCCGCCCAGTTCCGCCCATTCTCCGCCCCATGGCTGAC
TAATTTTTTTTATTTATGCAGAGGCCGAGGCCGCCTCGGCCTCTGAGCTATTCCAGAAGTAGTGAGGAGG
CTTTTTTGGAGGCCTAGGCTTTTGCAAAAAGCTTTCTAGAGGTACCACCGGAGCTTACCATGACCGAGTA
CAAGCCCACGGTGCGCCTCGCCACCCGCGACGACGTCCCCAGGGCCGTACGCACCCTCGCCGCCGCGTTC
GCCGACTACCCCGCCACGCGCCACACCGTCGATCCGGACCGCCACATCGAGCGGGTCACCGAGCTGCAAG
AACTCTTCCTCACGCGCGTCGGGCTCGACATCGGCAAGGTGTGGGTCGCGGACGACGGCGCCGCCGTGGC
GGTCTGGACCACGCCGGAGAGCGTCGAAGCGGGGGCGGTGTTCGCCGAGATCGGCCCGCGCATGGCCGAG
TTGAGCGGTTCCCGGCTGGCCGCGCAGCAACAGATGGAAGGCCTCCTGGCGCCGCACCGGCCCAAGGAGC
CCGCGTGGTTCCTGGCCACCGTCGGCGTCTCGCCCGACCACCAGGGCAAGGGTCTGGGCAGCGCCGTCGT
GCTCCCCGGAGTGGAGGCGGCCGAGCGCGCCGGGGTGCCCGCCTTCCTGGAGACCTCCGCGCCCCGCAAC
CTCCCCTTCTACGAGCGGCTCGGCTTCACCGTCACCGCCGACGTCGAGGTGCCCGAAGGACCGCGCACCT
GGTGCATGACCCGCAAGCCCGGTGCCAGTTAACGAATTCTAGATCTTGAGACAAATGGCAGTATTCATCC
ACAATTTTAAAAGAAAAGGGGGGATTGGGGGGTACAGTGCAGGGGAAAGAATAGTAGACATAATAGCAAC
AGACATACAAACTAAAGAATTACAAAAACAAATTACAAAAATTCAAAATTTTCGGGTTTATTACAGGGAC
AGCAGAGATCCACTTTGGCGCCGGCTCGAGGCCTGCAGGTGCAAAGATGGATAAAGTTTTAAACAGAGAG
GAATCTTTGCAGCTAATGGACCTTCTAGGTCTTGAAAGGAGTGGGAATTGGCTCCGGTGCCCGTCAGTGG
GCAGAGCGCACATCGCCCACAGTCCCCGAGAAGTTGGGGGGAGGGGTCGGCAATTGAACCGGTGCCTAGA
GAAGGTGGCGCGGGGTAAACTGGGAAAGTGATGTCGTGTACTGGCTCCGCCTTTTTCCCGAGGGTGGGGG
AGAACCGTATATAAGTGCAGTAGTCGCCGTGAACGTTCTTTTTCGCAACGGGTTTGCCGCCAGAACACAG
GTAAGTGCCGTGTGTGGTTCCCGCGGGCCTGGCCTCTTTACGGGTTATGGCCCTTGCGTGCCTTGAATTA
CTTCCACCTGGCTGCAGTACGTGATTCTTGATCCCGAGCTTCGGGTTGGAAGTGGGTGGGAGAGTTCGAG
GCCTTGCGCTTAAGGAGCCCCTTCGCCTCGTGCTTGAGTTGAGGCCTGGCCTGGGCGCTGGGGCCGCCGC
GTGCGAATCTGGTGGCACCTTCGCGCCTGTCTCGCTGCTTTCGATAAGTCTCTAGCCATTTAAAATTTTT
GATGACCTGCTGCGACGCTTTTTTTCTGGCAAGATAGTCTTGTAAATGCGGGCCAAGATCTGCACACTGG
TATTTCGGTTTTTGGGGCCGCGGGCGGCGACGGGGCCCGTGCGTCCCAGCGCACATGTTCGGCGAGGCGG
GGCCTGCGAGCGCGGCCACCGAGAATCGGACGGGGGTAGTCTCAAGCTGGCCGGCCTGCTCTGGTGCCTG
GCCTCGCGCCGCCGTGTATCGCCCCGCCCTGGGCGGCAAGGCTGGCCCGGTCGGCACCAGTTGCGTGAGC
GGAAAGATGGCCGCTTCCCGGCCCTGCTGCAGGGAGCTCAAAATGGAGGACGCGGCGCTCGGGAGAGCGG
GCGGGTGAGTCACCCACACAAAGGAAAAGGGCCTTTCCGTCCTCAGCCGTCGCTTCATGTGACTCCACGG
AGTACCGGGCGCCGTCCAGGCACCTCGATTAGTTCTCGAGCTTTTGGAGTACGTCGTCTTTAGGTTGGGG
GGAGGGGTTTTATGCGATGGAGTTTCCCCACACTGAGTGGGTGGAGACTGAAGTTAGGCCAGCTTGGCAC
TTGATGTAATTCTCCTTGGAATTTGCCCTTTTTGAGTTTGGATCTTGGTTCATTCTCAAGCCTCAGACAG
TGGTTCAAAGTTTTTTTCTTCCATTTCAGGTGTCGTGAGGCTAGCACCGCCACCATGGGTCGCTCCCGCC
GGACAGGCGCGCACCGAGCGCACTCTCTAGCCCGGCAGATGAAGGCGAAGCGGCGGCGGCCGGACTTGGA
TGAGATTCACCGCGAGCTGCGGCCTCAGGGATCCGCACGACCCCAGCCCGACCCAAACGCCGAGTTCGAC
CCCGACCTGCCAGGGGGCGGTCTGCACCGCTGTCTGGCCTGCGCGAGGTACTTCATCGATTCCACCAACC
TGAAGACCCACTTCCGATCCAAAGACCACAAGAAAAGGTATGAAGGAGTAAGGAGAGGATTGATGGATGG
GTGCTCAGCAGATAGGGCTCTCACCTGGTCAGCTCCCAACTCCTGTTTTTCTTTCTCCCAGGCTGAAGCA
GCTGAGCGTCGAGCCCTACAGTCAGGAAGAGGCGGAGAGGGCAGCGGGTATGGGATCCTATGTGCCCCCC
AGGCGGCTGGCAGTGCCCACGGAAGTGTCCACTAGTAATGAACTAGTCCGTAACTTGAAAGTATTTCGAT
TTCTTGGCTTTATATATCTTGTGGAAAGGACGAGCTAGCTCGGTTCAGGCCTCGAAGACGCGTTAAGTCG
ACAATCAACCTCTGGATTACAAAATTTGTGAAAGATTGACTGGTATTCTTAACTATGTTGCTCCTTTTAC
GCTATGTGGATACGCTGCTTTAATGCCTTTGTATCATGCTATTGCTTCCCGTATGGCTTTCATTTTCTCC
TCCTTGTATAAATCCTGGTTGCTGTCTCTTTATGAGGAGTTGTGGCCCGTTGTCAGGCAACGTGGCGTGG
TGTGCACTGTGTTTGCTGACGCAACCCCCACTGGTTGGGGCATTGCCACCACCTGTCAGCTCCTTTCCGG
GACTTTCGCTTTCCCCCTCCCTATTGCCACGGCGGAACTCATCGCCGCCTGCCTTGCCCGCTGCTGGACA
GGGGCTCGGCTGTTGGGCACTGACAATTCCGTGGTGTTGTCGGGGAAATCATCGTCCTTTCCTTGGCTGC
TCGCCTGTGTTGCCACCTGGATTCTGCGCGGGACGTCCTTCTGCTACGTCCCTTCGGCCCTCAATCCAGC
GGACCTTCCTTCCCGCGGCCTGCTGCCGGCTCTGCGGCCTCTTCCGCGTCTTCGCCTTCGCCCTCAGACG
AGTCGGATCTCCCTTTGGGCCGCCTCCCCGCGTCGACTTTAAGACCAATGACTTACAAGGCAGCTGTAGA
TCTTAGCCACTTTTTAAAAGAAAAGGGGGGACTGGAAGGGCTAATTCACTCCCAACGAAGACAAGATCTG
CTTTTTGCTTGTACTGGGTCTCTCTGGTTAGACCAGATCTGAGCCTGGGAGCTCTCTGGCTAACTAGGGA
ACCCACTGCTTAAGCCTCAATAAAGCTTGCCTTGAGTGCTTCAAGTAGTGTGTGCCCGTCTGTTGTGTGA
CTCTGGTAACTAGAGATCCCTCAGACCCTTTTAGTCAGTGTGGAAAATCTCTAGCAGTACGTATAGTAGT
TCATGTCATCTTATTATTCAGTATTTATAACTTGCAAAGAAATGAATATCAGAGAGTGAGAGGAACTTGT
TTATTGCAGCTTATAATGGTTACAAATAAAGCAATAGCATCACAAATTTCACAAATAAAGCATTTTTTTC
ACTGCATTCTAGTTGTGGTTTGTCCAAACTCATCAATGTATCTTATCATGTCTGGCTCTAGCTATCCCGC
CCCTAACTCCGCCCATCCCGCCCCTAACTCCGCCCAGTTCCGCCCATTCTCCGCCCCATGGCTGACTAAT
TTTTTTTATTTATGCAGAGGCCGAGGCCGCCTCGGCCTCTGAGCTATTCCAGAAGTAGTGAGGAGGCTTT
TTTGGAGGCCTAGGGACGTACCCAATTCGCCCTATAGTGAGTCGTATTACGCGCGCTCACTGGCCGTCGT
TTTACAACGTCGTGACTGGGAAAACCCTGGCGTTACCCAACTTAATCGCCTTGCAGCACATCCCCCTTTC
GCCAGCTGGCGTAATAGCGAAGAGGCCCGCACCGATCGCCCTTCCCAACAGTTGCGCAGCCTGAATGGCG
AATGGG
[124 nt withheld, positions 6167-6290]
C
[91 nt withheld, positions 6292-6382]
A
[49 nt withheld, positions 6384-6432]
CCTTTGACGTTGGAGTCCACGTTCTTT
[37 nt withheld, positions 6460-6496]
ACCCTATCTCGGTCTATTCTTTTGATTTATAAGGGATTTTGCCGATTTCGGCCTATTGGTTAAAAAATGA
GCTGATTTAACAAAAATTTAACGCGAATTTTAACAAAATATTAACGCTTACAATTTAGGTGGCACTTTTC
GGGGAAATGTGCGCGGAACCCCTATTTGTTTATTTTTCTAAATACATTCAAATATGTATCCGCTCATGAG
ACAATAACCCTGATAAATGCTTCAATAATATTGAAAAAGGAAGAGTATGAGTATTCAACATTTCCGTGTC
GCCCTTATTCCCTTTTTTGCGGCATTTTGCCTTCCTGTTTTTGCTCACCCAGAAACGCTGGTGAAAGTAA
AAGATGCTGAAGATCAGTTGGGTGCACGAGTGGGTTACATCGAACTGGATCTCAACAGCGGTAAGATCCT
TGAGAGTTTTCGCCCCGAAGAACGTTTTCCAATGATGAGCACTTTTAAAGTTCTGCTATGTGGCGCGGTA
TTATCCCGTATTGACGCCGGGCAAGAGCAACTCGGTCGCCGCATACACTATTCTCAGAATGACTTGGTTG
AGTACTCACCAGTCACAGAAAAGCATCTTACGGATGGCATGACAGTAAGAGAATTATGCAGTGCTGCCAT
AACCATGAGTGATAACACTGCGGCCAACTTACTTCTGACAACGATCGGAGGACCGAAGGAGCTAACCGCT
TTTTTGCACAACATGGGGGATCATGTAACTCGCCTTGATCGTTGGGAACCGGAGCTGAATGAAGCCATAC
CAAACGACGAGCGTGACACCACGATGCCTGTAGCAATGGCAACAACGTTGCGCAAACTATTAACTGGCGA
ACTACTTACTCTAGCTTCCCGGCAACAATTAATAGACTGGATGGAGGCGGATAAAGTTGCAGGACCACTT
CTGCGCTCGGCCCTTCCGGCTGGCTGGTTTATTGCTGATAAATCTGGAGCCGGTGAGCGTGGGTCTCGCG
GTATCATTGCAGCACTGGGGCCAGATGGTAAGCCCTCCCGTATCGTAGTTATCTACACGACGGGGAGTCA
GGCAACTATGGATGAACGAAATAGACAGATCGCTGAGATAGGTGCCTCACTGATTAAGCATTGGTAACTG
TCAGACCAAGTTTACTCATATATACTTTAGATTGATTTAAAACTTCATTTTTAATTTAAAAGGATCTAGG
TGAAGATCCTTTTTGATAATCTCATGACCAAAATCCCTTAACGTGAGTTTTCGTTCCACTGAGCGTCAGA
CCCCGTAGAAAAGATCAAAGGATCTTCTTGAGATCCTTTTTTTCTGCGCGTAATCTGCTGCTTGCAAACA
AAAAAACCACCGCTACCAGCGGTGGTTTGTTTGCCGGATCAAGAGCTACCAACTCTTTTTCCGAAGGTAA
CTGGCTTCAGCAGAGCGCAGATACCAAATACTGTTCTTCTAGTGTAGCCGTAGTTAGGCCACCACTTCAA
GAACTCTGTAGCACCGCCTACATACCTCGCTCTGCTAATCCTGTTACCAGTGGCTGCTGCCAGTGGCGAT
AAGTCGTGTCTTACCGGGTTGGACTCAAGACGATAGTTACCGGATAAGGCGCAGCGGTCGGGCTGAACGG
GGGGTTCGTGCACACAGCCCAGCTTGGAGCGAACGACCTACACCGAACTGAGATACCTACAGCGTGAGCT
ATGAGAAAGCGCCACGCTTCCCGAAGGGAGAAAGGCGGACAGGTATCCGGTAAGCGGCAGGGTCGGAACA
GGAGAGCGCACGAGGGAGCTTCCAGGGGGAAACGCCTGGTATCTTTATAGTCCTGTCGGGTTTCGCCACC
TCTGACTTGAGCGTCGATTTTTGTGATGCTCGTCAGGGGGGCGGAGCCTATGGAAAAACGCCAGCAACGC
GGCCTTTTTACGGTTCCTGGCCTTTTGCTGGCCTTTTGCTCACATGTTCTTTCCTGCGTTATCCCCTGAT
TCTGTGGATAACCGTATTACCGCCTTTGAGTGAGCTGATACCGCTCGCCGCAGCCGAACGACCGAGCGCA
GCGAGTCAGTGAGCGAGGAAGCGGAAGAGCGCCCAATACGCAAACCGCCTCTCCCCGCGCGTTGGCCGAT
TCATTAATGCAGCTGGCACGACAGGTTTCCCGACTGGAAAGCGGGCAGTGAGCGCAACGCAATTAATGTG
AGTTAGCTCACTCATTAGGCACCCCAGGCTTTACACTTTATGCTTCCGGCTCGTATGTTGTGTGGAATTG
TGAGCGGATAACAATTTCACACAGGAAACAGCTATGACCATGATTACGCCAAGCGCGCAATTAACCCTCA
CTAAAGGGAACAAAAGCTGGAGCTGCAAGC
