>Addgene plasmid #142365 | TFORF0225 | depositor partial sequence | sequence record 279233 | Insert
ACCGCCACCATGGGTCGCTCCCGCCGGACAGGCGCGCACCGAGCGCACTCTCTAGCCCGGCAGATGAAGG
CGAAGCGGCGGCGGCCGGACTTGGATGAGATTCACCGCGAGCTGCGGCCTCAGGGATCCGCACGACCCCA
GCCCGACCCAAACGCCGAGTTCGACCCCGACCTGCCAGGGGGCGGTCTGCACCGCTGTCTGGCCTGCGCG
AGGTACTTCATCGATTCCACCAACCTGAAGACCCACTTCCGATCCAAAGACCACAAGAAAAGGTATGAAG
GAGTAAGGAGAGGATTGATGGATGGGTGCTCAGCAGATAGGGCTCTCACCTGGTCAGCTCCCAACTCCTG
TTTTTCTTTCTCCCAGGCTGAAGCAGCTGAGCGTCGAGCCCTACAGTCAGGAAGAGGCGGAGAGGGCAGC
GGGTATGGGATCCTATGTGCCCCCCAGGCGGCTGGCAGTGCCCACGGAAGTGTCCACTAGTAATGAACTA
GTCCGTAACTTGAAAGTATTTCGATTTCTTGGCTTTATATATCTTGTGGAAAGGACGAGCTAGCTCGGTT
CAGGCCTCGAAG
