>Addgene plasmid #142365 | TFORF0225 | depositor partial sequence | sequence record 279234 | Barcode
GCTAGCTCGGTTCAGGCCTCGAAG
